>Addgene plasmid #228363 | pMB1: All in one SpCas9 expression and sgRNA cloning backbone | addgene full sequence | sequence record 454333 | Addgene NGS Result
AAATCGGCAAGGCTACCGCCAAGTACTTCTTCTACAGCAACATCATGAACTTTTTCAAGACCGAGATTAC
CCTGGCCAACGGCGAGATCCGGAAGCGGCCTCTGATCGAGACAAACGGCGAAACCGGGGAGATCGTGTGG
GATAAGGGCCGGGATTTTGCCACCGTGCGGAAAGTGCTGAGCATGCCCCAAGTGAATATCGTGAAAAAGA
CCGAGGTGCAGACAGGCGGCTTCAGCAAAGAGTCTATCCTGCCCAAGAGGAACAGCGATAAGCTGATCGC
CAGAAAGAAGGACTGGGACCCTAAGAAGTACGGCGGCTTCGACAGCCCCACCGTGGCCTATTCTGTGCTG
GTGGTGGCCAAAGTGGAAAAGGGCAAGTCCAAGAAACTGAAGAGTGTGAAAGAGCTGCTGGGGATCACCA
TCATGGAAAGAAGCAGCTTCGAGAAGAATCCCATCGACTTTCTGGAAGCCAAGGGCTACAAAGAAGTGAA
AAAGGACCTGATCATCAAGCTGCCTAAGTACTCCCTGTTCGAGCTGGAAAACGGCCGGAAGAGAATGCTG
GCCTCTGCCGGCGAACTGCAGAAGGGAAACGAACTGGCCCTGCCCTCCAAATATGTGAACTTCCTGTACC
TGGCCAGCCACTATGAGAAGCTGAAGGGCTCCCCCGAGGATAATGAGCAGAAACAGCTGTTTGTGGAACA
GCACAAGCACTACCTGGATGAGATCATCGAGCAGATCAGCGAGTTCTCCAAGAGAGTGATCCTGGCCGAC
GCTAATCTGGACAAAGTGCTGTCCGCCTACAACAAGCACCGGGATAAGCCCATCAGAGAGCAGGCCGAGA
ATATCATCCACCTGTTTACCCTGACCAATCTGGGAGCCCCTGCCGCCTTCAAGTACTTTGACACCACCAT
CGACCGGAAGAGGTACACCAGCACCAAAGAGGTGCTGGACGCCACCCTGATCCACCAGAGCATCACCGGC
CTGTACGAGACACGGATCGACCTGTCTCAGCTGGGAGGCGACAAGCGACCTGCCGCCACAAAGAAGGCTG
GACAGGCTAAGAAGAAGAAAGATTACAAAGACGATGACGATAAGGGATCCGGCGCAACAAACTTCTCTCT
GCTGAAACAAGCCGGAGATGTCGAAGAGAATCCTGGACCGACCGAGTACAAGCCCACGGTGCGCCTCGCC
ACCCGCGACGACGTCCCCAGGGCCGTACGCACCCTCGCCGCCGCGTTCGCCGACTACCCCGCCACGCGCC
ACACCGTCGACCCGGACCGCCACATCGAGCGGGTCACCGAGCTGCAAGAACTCTTCCTCACGCGCGTCGG
GCTCGACATCGGCAAGGTGTGGGTCGCGGACGACGGCGCCGCGGTGGCGGTCTGGACCACGCCGGAGAGC
GTCGAAGCGGGGGCGGTGTTCGCCGAGATCGGCCCGCGCATGGCCGAGTTGAGCGGTTCCCGGCTGGCCG
CGCAGCAACAGATGGAAGGCCTCCTGGCGCCGCACCGGCCCAAGGAGCCCGCGTGGTTCCTGGCCACCGT
CGGCGTCTCGCCCGACCACCAGGGCAAGGGTCTGGGCAGCGCCGTCGTGCTCCCCGGAGTGGAGGCGGCC
GAGCGCGCCGGGGTGCCCGCCTTCCTGGAGACCTCCGCGCCCCGCAACCTCCCCTTCTACGAGCGGCTCG
GCTTCACCGTCACCGCCGACGTCGAGGTGCCCGAAGGACCGCGCACCTGGTGCATGACCCGCAAGCCCGG
TGCCGGATCGGGAGAGGGCAGAGGAAGTCTGCTAACATGCGGTGACGTCGAGGAGAATCCTGGCCCACCG
GTCGCCACCATGGTGAGCAAGGGCGAGGAGGATAACATGGCCATCATCAAGGAGTTCATGCGCTTCAAGG
TGCACATGGAGGGCTCCGTGAACGGCCACGAGTTCGAGATCGAGGGCGAGGGCGAGGGCCGCCCCTACGA
GGGCACCCAGACCGCCAAGCTGAAGGTGACCAAGGGTGGCCCCCTGCCCTTCGCCTGGGACATCCTGTCC
CCTCAGTTCATGTACGGCTCCAAGGCCTACGTGAAGCACCCCGCCGACATCCCCGACTACTTGAAGCTGT
CCTTCCCCGAGGGCTTCAAGTGGGAGCGCGTGATGAACTTCGAGGACGGCGGCGTGGTGACCGTGACCCA
GGACTCCTCCCTGCAGGACGGCGAGTTCATCTACAAGGTGAAGCTGCGCGGCACCAACTTCCCCTCCGAC
GGCCCCGTAATGCAGAAGAAGACCATGGGCTGGGAGGCCTCCTCCGAGCGGATGTACCCCGAGGACGGCG
CCCTGAAGGGCGAGATCAAGCAGAGGCTGAAGCTGAAGGACGGCGGCCACTACGACGCTGAGGTCAAGAC
CACCTACAAGGCCAAGAAGCCCGTGCAGCTGCCCGGCGCCTACAACGTCAACATCAAGTTGGACATCACC
TCCCACAACGAGGACTACACCATCGTGGAACAGTACGAACGCGCCGAGGGCCGCCACTCCACCGGCGGCA
TGGACGAGCTGTACAAGGGAGCTGATCCAAAAAAGAAGAGAAAGGTATAGTTAATTAAGTCGAGGGACCT
AACATGTTTAAGGGTTCCGGTTCCACTAGGTACAATTCGATATCAAGCTTATCGATAATCAACCTCTGGA
TTACAAAATTTGTGAAAGATTGACTGGTATTCTTAACTATGTTGCTCCTTTTACGCTATGTGGATACGCT
GCTTTAATGCCTTTGTATCATGCTATTGCTTCCCGTATGGCTTTCATTTTCTCCTCCTTGTATAAATCCT
GGTTGCTGTCTCTTTATGAGGAGTTGTGGCCCGTTGTCAGGCAACGTGGCGTGGTGTGCACTGTGTTTGC
TGACGCAACCCCCACTGGTTGGGGCATTGCCACCACCTGTCAGCTCCTTTCCGGGACTTTCGCTTTCCCC
CTCCCTATTGCCACGGCGGAACTCATCGCCGCCTGCCTTGCCCGCTGCTGGACAGGGGCTCGGCTGTTGG
GCACTGACAATTCCGTGGTGTTGTCGGGGAAATCATCGTCCTTTCCTTGGCTGCTCGCCTGTGTTGCCAC
CTGGATTCTGCGCGGGACGTCCTTCTGCTACGTCCCTTCGGCCCTCAATCCAGCGGACCTTCCTTCCCGC
GGCCTGCTGCCGGCTCTGCGGCCTCTTCCGCGTCTTCGCCTTCGCCCTCAGACGAGTCGGATCTCCCTTT
GGGCCGCCTCCCCGCATCGATACCGTCGACCTCGATCGAGACCTAGAAAAACATGGAGCAATCACAAGTA
GCAATACAGCAGCTACCAATGCTGATTGTGCCTGGCTAGAAGCACAAGAGGAGGAGGAGGTGGGTTTTCC
AGTCACACCTCAGGTACCTTTAAGACCAATGACTTACAAGGCAGCTGTAGATCTTAGCCACTTTTTAAAA
GAAAAGGGGGGACTGGAAGGGCTAATTCACTCCCAACGAAGACAAGATATCCTTGATCTGTGGATCTACC
ACACACAAGGCTACTTCCCTGATTGGCAGAACTACACACCAGGGCCAGGGATCAGATATCCACTGACCTT
TGGATGGTGCTACAAGCTAGTACCAGTTGAGCAAGAGAAGGTAGAAGAAGCCAATGAAGGAGAGAACACC
CGCTTGTTACACCCTGTGAGCCTGCATGGGATGGATGACCCGGAGAGAGAAGTATTAGAGTGGAGGTTTG
ACAGCCGCCTAGCATTTCATCACATGGCCCGAGAGCTGCATCCGGACTGTACTGGGTCTCTCTGGTTAGA
CCAGATCTGAGCCTGGGAGCTCTCTGGCTAACTAGGGAACCCACTGCTTAAGCCTCAATAAAGCTTGCCT
TGAGTGCTTCAAGTAGTGTGTGCCCGTCTGTTGTGTGACTCTGGTAACTAGAGATCCCTCAGACCCTTTT
AGTCAGTGTGGAAAATCTCTAGCAGCATGTGAGCAAAAGGCCAGCAAAAGGCCAGGAACCGTAAAAAGGC
CGCGTTGCTGGCGTTTTTCCATAGGCTCCGCCCCCCTGACGAGCATCACAAAAATCGACGCTCAAGTCAG
AGGTGGCGAAACCCGACAGGACTATAAAGATACCAGGCGTTTCCCCCTGGAAGCTCCCTCGTGCGCTCTC
CTGTTCCGACCCTGCCGCTTACCGGATACCTGTCCGCCTTTCTCCCTTCGGGAAGCGTGGCGCTTTCTCA
TAGCTCACGCTGTAGGTATCTCAGTTCGGTGTAGGTCGTTCGCTCCAAGCTGGGCTGTGTGCACGAACCC
CCCGTTCAGCCCGACCGCTGCGCCTTATCCGGTAACTATCGTCTTGAGTCCAACCCGGTAAGACACGACT
TATCGCCACTGGCAGCAGCCACTGGTAACAGGATTAGCAGAGCGAGGTATGTAGGCGGTGCTACAGAGTT
CTTGAAGTGGTGGCCTAACTACGGCTACACTAGAAGAACAGTATTTGGTATCTGCGCTCTGCTGAAGCCA
GTTACCTTCGGAAAAAGAGTTGGTAGCTCTTGATCCGGCAAACAAACCACCGCTGGTAGCGGTGGTTTTT
TTGTTTGCAAGCAGCAGATTACGCGCAGAAAAAAAGGATCTCAAGAAGATCCTTTGATCTTTTCTACGGG
GTCTGACGCTCAGTGGAACGAAAACTCACGTTAAGGGATTTTGGTCATGAGATTATCAAAAAGGATCTTC
ACCTAGATCCTTTTAAATTAAAAATGAAGTTTTAAATCAATCTAAAGTATATATGAGTAAACTTGGTCTG
ACAGTTACCAATGCTTAATCAGTGAGGCACCTATCTCAGCGATCTGTCTATTTCGTTCATCCATAGTTGC
CTGACTCCCCGTCGTGTAGATAACTACGATACGGGAGGGCTTACCATCTGGCCCCAGTGCTGCAATGATA
CCGCGAGACCCACGCTCACCGGCTCCAGATTTATCAGCAATAAACCAGCCAGCCGGAAGGGCCGAGCGCA
GAAGTGGTCCTGCAACTTTATCCGCCTCCATCCAGTCTATTAATTGTTGCCGGGAAGCTAGAGTAAGTAG
TTCGCCAGTTAATAGTTTGCGCAACGTTGTTGCCATTGCTACAGGCATCGTGGTGTCACGCTCGTCGTTT
GGTATGGCTTCATTCAGCTCCGGTTCCCAACGATCAAGGCGAGTTACATGATCCCCCATGTTGTGCAAAA
AAGCGGTTAGCTCCTTCGGTCCTCCGATCGTTGTCAGAAGTAAGTTGGCCGCAGTGTTATCACTCATGGT
TATGGCAGCACTGCATAATTCTCTTACTGTCATGCCATCCGTAAGATGCTTTTCTGTGACTGGTGAGTAC
TCAACCAAGTCATTCTGAGAATAGTGTATGCGGCGACCGAGTTGCTCTTGCCCGGCGTCAATACGGGATA
ATACCGCGCCACATAGCAGAACTTTAAAAGTGCTCATCATTGGAAAACGTTCTTCGGGGCGAAAACTCTC
AAGGATCTTACCGCTGTTGAGATCCAGTTCGATGTAACCCACTCGTGCACCCAACTGATCTTCAGCATCT
TTTACTTTCACCAGCGTTTCTGGGTGAGCAAAAACAGGAAGGCAAAATGCCGCAAAAAAGGGAATAAGGG
CGACACGGAAATGTTGAATACTCATACTCTTCCTTTTTCAATATTATTGAAGCATTTATCAGGGTTATTG
TCTCATGAGCGGATACATATTTGAATGTATTTAGAAAAATAAACAAATAGGGGTTCCGCGCACATTTCCC
CGAAAAGTGCCACCTGACGTCGACGGATCGGGAGATCTCCCGATCCCCTATGGTGCACTCTCAGTACAAT
CTGCTCTGATGCCGCATAGTTAAGCCAGTATCTGCTCCCTGCTTGTGTGTTGGAGGTCGCTGAGTAGTGC
GCGAGCAAAATTTAAGCTACAACAAGGCAAGGCTTGACCGACAATTGCATGAAGAATCTGCTTAGGGTTA
GGCGTTTTGCGCTGCTTCGCGATGTACGGGCCAGATATACGCGTTGACATTGATTATTGACTAGTTATTA
ATAGTAATCAATTACGGGGTCATTAGTTCATAGCCCATATATGGAGTTCCGCGTTACATAACTTACGGTA
AATGGCCCGCCTGGCTGACCGCCCAACGACCCCCGCCCATTGACGTCAATAATGACGTATGTTCCCATAG
TAACGCCAATAGGGACTTTCCATTGACGTCAATGGGTGGAGTATTTACGGTAAACTGCCCACTTGGCAGT
ACATCAAGTGTATCATATGCCAAGTACGCCCCCTATTGACGTCAATGACGGTAAATGGCCCGCCTGGCAT
TATGCCCAGTACATGACCTTATGGGACTTTCCTACTTGGCAGTACATCTACGTATTAGTCATCGCTATTA
CCATGGTGATGCGGTTTTGGCAGTACATCAATGGGCGTGGATAGCGGTTTGACTCACGGGGATTTCCAAG
TCTCCACCCCATTGACGTCAATGGGAGTTTGTTTTGGCACCAAAATCAACGGGACTTTCCAAAATGTCGT
AACAACTCCGCCCCATTGACGCAAATGGGCGGTAGGCGTGTACGGTGGGAGGTCTATATAAGCAGCGCGT
TTTGCCTGTACTGGGTCTCTCTGGTTAGACCAGATCTGAGCCTGGGAGCTCTCTGGCTAACTAGGGAACC
CACTGCTTAAGCCTCAATAAAGCTTGCCTTGAGTGCTTCAAGTAGTGTGTGCCCGTCTGTTGTGTGACTC
TGGTAACTAGAGATCCCTCAGACCCTTTTAGTCAGTGTGGAAAATCTCTAGCAGTGGCGCCCGAACAGGG
ACTTGAAAGCGAAAGGGAAACCAGAGGAGCTCTCTCGACGCAGGACTCGGCTTGCTGAAGCGCGCACGGC
AAGAGGCGAGGGGCGGCGACTGGTGAGTACGCCAAAAATTTTGACTAGCGGAGGCTAGAAGGAGAGAGAT
GGGTGCGAGAGCGTCAGTATTAAGCGGGGGAGAATTAGATCGCGATGGGAAAAAATTCGGTTAAGGCCAG
GGGGAAAGAAAAAATATAAATTAAAACATATAGTATGGGCAAGCAGGGAGCTAGAACGATTCGCAGTTAA
TCCTGGCCTGTTAGAAACATCAGAAGGCTGTAGACAAATACTGGGACAGCTACAACCATCCCTTCAGACA
GGATCAGAAGAACTTAGATCATTATATAATACAGTAGCAACCCTCTATTGTGTGCATCAAAGGATAGAGA
TAAAAGACACCAAGGAAGCTTTAGACAAGATAGAGGAAGAGCAAAACAAAAGTAAGACCACCGCACAGCA
AGCGGCCGGCCGCTGATCTTCAGACCTGGAGGAGGAGATATGAGGGACAATTGGAGAAGTGAATTATATA
AATATAAAGTAGTAAAAATTGAACCATTAGGAGTAGCACCCACCAAGGCAAAGAGAAGAGTGGTGCAGAG
AGAAAAAAGAGCAGTGGGAATAGGAGCTTTGTTCCTTGGGTTCTTGGGAGCAGCAGGAAGCACTATGGGC
GCAGCGTCAATGACGCTGACGGTACAGGCCAGACAATTATTGTCTGGTATAGTGCAGCAGCAGAACAATT
TGCTGAGGGCTATTGAGGCGCAACAGCATCTGTTGCAACTCACAGTCTGGGGCATCAAGCAGCTCCAGGC
AAGAATCCTGGCTGTGGAAAGATACCTAAAGGATCAACAGCTCCTGGGGATTTGGGGTTGCTCTGGAAAA
CTCATTTGCACCACTGCTGTGCCTTGGAATGCTAGTTGGAGTAATAAATCTCTGGAACAGATTTGGAATC
ACACGACCTGGATGGAGTGGGACAGAGAAATTAACAATTACACAAGCTTAATACACTCCTTAATTGAAGA
ATCGCAAAACCAGCAAGAAAAGAATGAACAAGAATTATTGGAATTAGATAAATGGGCAAGTTTGTGGAAT
TGGTTTAACATAACAAATTGGCTGTGGTATATAAAATTATTCATAATGATAGTAGGAGGCTTGGTAGGTT
TAAGAATAGTTTTTGCTGTACTTTCTATAGTGAATAGAGTTAGGCAGGGATATTCACCATTATCGTTTCA
GACCCACCTCCCAACCCCGAGGGGACCCGACAGGCCCGAAGGAATAGAAGAAGAAGGTGGAGAGAGAGAC
AGAGACAGATCCATTCGATTAGTGAACGGATCGGCACTGCGTGCGCCAATTCTGCAGACAAATGGCAGTA
TTCATCCACAATTTTAAAAGAAAAGGGGGGATTGGGGGGTACAGTGCAGGGGAAAGAATAGTAGACATAA
TAGCAACAGACATACAAACTAAAGAATTACAAAAACAAATTACAAAAATTCAAAATTTTCGGGTTTATTA
CAGGGACAGCAGAGATCCAGTTTGGTTAGTACCGGGCCCGCTCTAGAGATCCGACGCGCCATCTCTAGGC
CCGCGCCGGCCCCCTCGCACGGACTTGTGGGAGAAGCTCGGCTACTCCCCTGCCCCGGTTAATTTGCATA
TAATATTTCCTAGTAACTATAGAGGCTTAATGTGCGATAAAAGACAGATAATCTGTTCTTTTTAATACTA
GCTACATTTTACATGATAGGCTTGGATTTCTATAACTTCGTATAGCATACATTATACGAAGTTATAAACA
GCACAAAAGGAAACTCACCCTAACTGTAAAGTAATTGTGTGTTTTGAGACTATAAGTATCCCTTGGAGAA
CCACCTTGTTGGAGACGCAGGTGTCACTGGCGCTGTTGGTGCCGGCACCTGACACAGCAGAGGATGCAGA
GCCCAAGGAAACCCAGAAAGCCGAAGGAGCCACCCAGCACGCAAGCCAGGAACACTGTCTGGTTCACCCC
TCTGGATAAAACCTGGATCCTGGAGTCCATCTTGACCTTATCACCTTCACTCAGTAGACACTGCCACAGC
CCTGTCTCAGGGGCCACCACTTGAACTACTTTCTGCTCCTCAGAGACCCTGGCCTCCTGGTTCTCCTGCT
TCAGGGTCAGTCTCATCTTGGGAGAGGTAGGTCCCATCACCTCACAGGTCAAAGTATTGTTGAGCTGAGC
CACTTTCATCACCACCAGGTTCACTTCCTGATGCAGTGTCCCTTTGTCCAGAGTCAGAGTCAGGTTGCCA
GAACCAGCAAACTGAAGCGAGACCTGGGGTATCTTGAGGGTGAGTGGGAGCGTTTCCTTCAGCTGGAGCT
TGAGGTCTTTGGTGGACTTTTGTACGGACACCTCTTTGTTCTTTATGGAGAAGGAGATCCAGGGCTGGAA
GAAAGAATCCTTCTCTGCCTTCCACATCAGCTCTCCCCACCCGTTTTCCTCTGCAAAGTTGAGTGGGAAG
GAGAACTCCGCTGACTCTCCCTCACTCTTATAGGCCGTGATAGCTGTGCTCTGAAAACCCAGCACTGAGA
GTGTCATGCCGAACCAGTTCTTTTTCTGGTCCAGGGTCACGGTGCAGTTCCAGAAGTCGCTGTCCTGAAC
CCTTAGGTTGGACATGGAGAGAACTTTGGAACCACTGACAACTTTACCCTTTTTGTGTTTGCACTCTGTC
AAGGGGTTAGAGACCTTAGAGTTGCTATCCAAGGTCAGGGTCAGGCTCTGCCCTTGCAACAGGCTGGTAC
CCGGACTGAAGGTCACTTTGAACACCCACAACTCCACCTCCTCTTTCCTGTTCTCCAGCTCACAGATATA
AGTCTGAGAGTCTTCCATCTTAAGTTTATTGATGATGAGAGGAAACGATCCTTTCTCCCATGCCCCTTTT
TTGGAATCAAAACGATCAAACTGCGAAGGCGAACCTCCTCTAATTAATACACCTTTGCCATGCTGCCCCA
GAATCTTCCTCTGGTCAGAGAACTTCCAGGTGAAGACTGTGATCTTCTTCTGGGAACTCTCGCAGGGCAG
TTCTGCTGATTCCCCTTCCTTCCCCAGCACCAGCGTCTTCCCTTGAGTGACAGCTAGGAGTTGTGACAGC
TGCAGCAGCAGCAGCAGCAAGCGCCTAAGAGAGATGGCTCGGCACATGTCACCTGCGATCGTTTAAGAGC
TATGCTGGAAACAGCATAGCAAGTTTAAATAAGGCTAGTCCGTTATCAACTTGAAAAAGTGGCACCGAGT
CGGTGCTTTTTTTGCGGCCGCGTGGATAACCGTATTACCGCCATGCAGCCTAATCTCATTCGATACTCAT
ACCAGATCGGAAGAGCACACGTCTGAACTCCAGTCACTAGGTCTTGAAAGGAGTGGGAATTGGCTCCGGT
GCCCGTCAGTGGGCAGAGCGCACATCGCCCACAGTCCCCGAGAAGTTGGGGGGAGGGGTCGGCAATTGAT
CCGGTGCCTAGAGAAGGTGGCGCGGGGTAAACTGGGAAAGTGATGTCGTGTACTGGCTCCGCCTTTTTCC
CGAGGGTGGGGGAGAACCGTATATAAGTGCAGTAGTCGCCGTGAACGTTCTTTTTCGCAACGGGTTTGCC
GCCAGAACACAGGACCGGTTCTAGAGCGCTGCCACCATGGACAAGAAGTACAGCATCGGCCTGGACATCG
GCACCAACTCTGTGGGCTGGGCCGTGATCACCGACGAGTACAAGGTGCCCAGCAAGAAATTCAAGGTGCT
GGGCAACACCGACCGGCACAGCATCAAGAAGAACCTGATCGGAGCCCTGCTGTTCGACAGCGGCGAAACA
GCCGAGGCCACCCGGCTGAAGAGAACCGCCAGAAGAAGATACACCAGACGGAAGAACCGGATCTGCTATC
TGCAAGAGATCTTCAGCAACGAGATGGCCAAGGTGGACGACAGCTTCTTCCACAGACTGGAAGAGTCCTT
CCTGGTGGAAGAGGATAAGAAGCACGAGCGGCACCCCATCTTCGGCAACATCGTGGACGAGGTGGCCTAC
CACGAGAAGTACCCCACCATCTACCACCTGAGAAAGAAACTGGTGGACAGCACCGACAAGGCCGACCTGC
GGCTGATCTATCTGGCCCTGGCCCACATGATCAAGTTCCGGGGCCACTTCCTGATCGAGGGCGACCTGAA
CCCCGACAACAGCGACGTGGACAAGCTGTTCATCCAGCTGGTGCAGACCTACAACCAGCTGTTCGAGGAA
AACCCCATCAACGCCAGCGGCGTGGACGCCAAGGCCATCCTGTCTGCCAGACTGAGCAAGAGCAGACGGC
TGGAAAATCTGATCGCCCAGCTGCCCGGCGAGAAGAAGAATGGCCTGTTCGGAAACCTGATTGCCCTGAG
CCTGGGCCTGACCCCCAACTTCAAGAGCAACTTCGACCTGGCCGAGGATGCCAAACTGCAGCTGAGCAAG
GACACCTACGACGACGACCTGGACAACCTGCTGGCCCAGATCGGCGACCAGTACGCCGACCTGTTTCTGG
CCGCCAAGAACCTGTCCGACGCCATCCTGCTGAGCGACATCCTGAGAGTGAACACCGAGATCACCAAGGC
CCCCCTGAGCGCCTCTATGATCAAGAGATACGACGAGCACCACCAGGACCTGACCCTGCTGAAAGCTCTC
GTGCGGCAGCAGCTGCCTGAGAAGTACAAAGAGATTTTCTTCGACCAGAGCAAGAACGGCTACGCCGGCT
ACATTGACGGCGGAGCCAGCCAGGAAGAGTTCTACAAGTTCATCAAGCCCATCCTGGAAAAGATGGACGG
CACCGAGGAACTGCTCGTGAAGCTGAACAGAGAGGACCTGCTGCGGAAGCAGCGGACCTTCGACAACGGC
AGCATCCCCCACCAGATCCACCTGGGAGAGCTGCACGCCATTCTGCGGCGGCAGGAAGATTTTTACCCAT
TCCTGAAGGACAACCGGGAAAAGATCGAGAAGATCCTGACCTTCCGCATCCCCTACTACGTGGGCCCTCT
GGCCAGGGGAAACAGCAGATTCGCCTGGATGACCAGAAAGAGCGAGGAAACCATCACCCCCTGGAACTTC
GAGGAAGTGGTGGACAAGGGCGCTTCCGCCCAGAGCTTCATCGAGCGGATGACCAACTTCGATAAGAACC
TGCCCAACGAGAAGGTGCTGCCCAAGCACAGCCTGCTGTACGAGTACTTCACCGTGTATAACGAGCTGAC
CAAAGTGAAATACGTGACCGAGGGAATGAGAAAGCCCGCCTTCCTGAGCGGCGAGCAGAAAAAGGCCATC
GTGGACCTGCTGTTCAAGACCAACCGGAAAGTGACCGTGAAGCAGCTGAAAGAGGACTACTTCAAGAAAA
TCGAGTGCTTCGACTCCGTGGAAATCTCCGGCGTGGAAGATCGGTTCAACGCCTCCCTGGGCACATACCA
CGATCTGCTGAAAATTATCAAGGACAAGGACTTCCTGGACAATGAGGAAAACGAGGACATTCTGGAAGAT
ATCGTGCTGACCCTGACACTGTTTGAGGACAGAGAGATGATCGAGGAACGGCTGAAAACCTATGCCCACC
TGTTCGACGACAAAGTGATGAAGCAGCTGAAGCGGCGGAGATACACCGGCTGGGGCAGGCTGAGCCGGAA
GCTGATCAACGGCATCCGGGACAAGCAGTCCGGCAAGACAATCCTGGATTTCCTGAAGTCCGACGGCTTC
GCCAACAGAAACTTCATGCAGCTGATCCACGACGACAGCCTGACCTTTAAAGAGGACATCCAGAAAGCCC
AGGTGTCCGGCCAGGGCGATAGCCTGCACGAGCACATTGCCAATCTGGCCGGCAGCCCCGCCATTAAGAA
GGGCATCCTGCAGACAGTGAAGGTGGTGGACGAGCTCGTGAAAGTGATGGGCCGGCACAAGCCCGAGAAC
ATCGTGATCGAAATGGCCAGAGAGAACCAGACCACCCAGAAGGGACAGAAGAACAGCCGCGAGAGAATGA
AGCGGATCGAAGAGGGCATCAAAGAGCTGGGCAGCCAGATCCTGAAAGAACACCCCGTGGAAAACACCCA
GCTGCAGAACGAGAAGCTGTACCTGTACTACCTGCAGAATGGGCGGGATATGTACGTGGACCAGGAACTG
GACATCAACCGGCTGTCCGACTACGATGTGGACCATATCGTGCCTCAGAGCTTTCTGAAGGACGACTCCA
TCGACAACAAGGTGCTGACCAGAAGCGACAAGAACCGGGGCAAGAGCGACAACGTGCCCTCCGAAGAGGT
CGTGAAGAAGATGAAGAACTACTGGCGGCAGCTGCTGAACGCCAAGCTGATTACCCAGAGAAAGTTCGAC
AATCTGACCAAGGCCGAGAGAGGCGGCCTGAGCGAACTGGATAAGGCCGGCTTCATCAAGAGACAGCTGG
TGGAAACCCGGCAGATCACAAAGCACGTGGCACAGATCCTGGACTCCCGGATGAACACTAAGTACGACGA
GAATGACAAGCTGATCCGGGAAGTGAAAGTGATCACCCTGAAGTCCAAGCTGGTGTCCGATTTCCGGAAG
GATTTCCAGTTTTACAAAGTGCGCGAGATCAACAACTACCACCACGCCCACGACGCCTACCTGAACGCCG
TCGTGGGAACCGCCCTGATCAAAAAGTACCCTAAGCTGGAAAGCGAGTTCGTGTACGGCGACTACAAGGT
GTACGACGTGCGGAAGATGATCGCCAAGAGCGAGCAGG
Features (pLannotate 1.2.2; 27 found; start..end, strand, type, name):
   1160..1754    +  CDS            PuroR (fragment): puromycin N-acetyltransferase; pac from Streptomyces alboniger; confers resistance to puromycin
   1830..2537    +  CDS            mCherry: mCherry is a basic (constitutively fluorescent) red fluorescent protein published in 2004, derived from Discosoma sp.. It is reported to be a very rapidly-maturing monomer with low acid sensitivity.
   2547..2567    +  CDS            SV40 NLS: nuclear localization signal of SV40 (simian virus 40) large T antigen
   2624..2647    +  misc_feature   MCS (fragment): pBluescript multiple cloning site
   2647..3235    +  misc_feature   WPRE: woodchuck hepatitis virus posttranscriptional regulatory element
   3236..3255    +  misc_feature   MCS (fragment): pBluescript multiple cloning site
   3257..3757    +  CDS            nef (fragment): NEF_HV1LA - Experimental evidence at protein level: Swiss-Prot protein existence level 1. Extracellular Nef protein targets CD4(+) T-lymphocytes for apoptosis by interacting with CXCR4 surface receptors. From Human immunodeficiency virus type 1 group M subtype B (isolate Lai) (HIV-1).
   3764..3944    +  LTR            5' LTR (truncated): truncated 5' long terminal repeat (LTR) from HIV-1
   4006..4594    -  rep_origin     ori: high-copy-number ColE1/pMB1/pBR322/pUC origin of replication
   4765..5625    -  CDS            AmpR: β-lactamase; bla; confers resistance to ampicillin, carbenicillin, and related antibiotics
   5626..5730    -  promoter       AmpR promoter: bla
   5789..5841    -  misc_feature   bom (fragment): basis of mobility region from pBR322
   5996..6375    +  enhancer       CMV enhancer: human cytomegalovirus immediate early enhancer
   6376..6575    +  promoter       CMV promoter: human cytomegalovirus (CMV) immediate early promoter
   6593..6773    +  LTR            5' LTR (truncated): truncated 5' long terminal repeat (LTR) from HIV-1
   6820..6945    +  misc_feature   HIV-1 Ψ: packaging signal of human immunodeficiency virus type 1
   6929..7267    +  CDS            HIV-1 gag (fragment): gag protein from human immunodeficiency virus 1; gag
   7442..7675    +  misc_feature   RRE: The Rev response element (RRE) of HIV-1 allows for Rev-dependent mRNA export from the nucleus to the cytoplasm.
   8052..8152    +  CDS            Rev (fragment): human immunodeficiency virus 1 (HIV-1) Rev protein; rev; enhances nuclear export of unspliced and incompletely spliced viral mRNAs
   8202..8319    +  misc_feature   cPPT/CTS: central polypurine tract and central termination sequence of HIV-1
   8572..8605    +  protein_bind   loxP: Cre-mediated recombination occurs in the 8-bp core sequence (GCATACAT). Cre recombinase
   8707..9987    -  CDS            Cd4 (fragment): CD4_MOUSE - Experimental evidence at protein level: Swiss-Prot protein existence level 1. Integral membrane glycoprotein that plays an essential role in the immune response and serves multiple functions in responses against both external and internal offenses. In T-cells, functions primarily as a coreceptor for MHC class II molecule:peptide complex. The antigens presented by class II peptides are derived from extracellular proteins while class I peptides are derived from cytosolic proteins. Interacts simultaneously with the T-cell receptor (TCR) and the MHC class II presented by antigen presen
  10019..10086   +  misc_RNA       tracrRNA (fragment): trans-activating CRISPR RNA for the Streptococcus pyogenes CRISPR/Cas9 system
  10187..10205   +  CDS            small t antigen (fragment): SV40 (simian virus 40) small t antigen
  10231..10442   +  promoter       EF-1α core promoter: core promoter for human elongation factor EF-1α
  10467..12185   +  CDS            Cas9(N): N-terminal portion of Streptococcus pyogenes Cas9 (Zetsche et al., 2015)
  12072..1022    +  CDS            Cas9(C) (across the origin): C-terminal portion of Streptococcus pyogenes Cas9 (Zetsche et al., 2015)
