[The description below was written by a language model from this plasmid's Addgene catalogue record and pLannotate feature annotations shown in this document.]
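Description:
pMB1 is an all-in-one lentiviral CRISPR backbone of about 13.5 kb, deposited as an empty vector for cloning and expressing SpCas9 single-guide RNAs in mammalian cells. It is built on a pBR322-type plasmid and is propagated in bacteria through a ColE1/pBR322-family origin, with ampicillin resistance from the bla gene. A fragment of the pBR322 bom region is also annotated.

The lentiviral transfer cassette begins with a CMV enhancer/promoter fused to a truncated HIV-1 5' LTR, which drives production of the genomic RNA in packaging cells. This is followed by the Ψ packaging signal with partial gag sequence, the RRE for Rev-dependent nuclear export, and the cPPT/CTS. Downstream, a WPRE boosts transcript expression, and a second truncated LTR closes the provirus.

According to the catalogue entry, guides are expressed from a mouse U6 promoter, although this promoter was not picked up by the automated annotation. The table does show an SpCas9 tracrRNA-derived scaffold fragment. Immediately upstream of it lies a roughly 1.3 kb reverse-oriented mouse Cd4 fragment. Its position would fit a stuffer replaced during restriction-enzyme guide cloning, but the record does not state this. A single loxP site is also annotated, without a recorded purpose.

An EF-1α core promoter then drives one open reading frame encoding SpCas9 (annotated as overlapping N- and C-terminal portions spanning the sequence origin), puromycin N-acetyltransferase and mCherry. Per the record these are separated by 2A peptides, and an SV40 NLS is annotated just after mCherry. Transduced cells can therefore be selected with puromycin or tracked and sorted by red fluorescence while expressing both nuclease and guide from one vector. The associated publication concerns genetic interaction mapping with CRISPR tools.
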