Addgene plasmid #228363: pMB1: All in one SpCas9 expression and sgRNA cloning backbone
Purpose: (Empty Backbone) mU6-driven expression of spCas9 sgRNAs with EF1a-SpCas9-2A-Puro-2A-mCherry
Depositing lab: Michael Boettcher. Depositing organization: Martin-Luther-Universitaet Halle-Wittenberg. Publication: Evaluation of Cas13d as a tool for genetic interaction mapping. El Kassem G, Hillmer J, Boettcher M. Nat Commun. 2025 Feb 14;16(1):1631. doi: 10.1038/s41467-025-56747-4. PubMed 39952934.
Backbone
  Vector backbone: pBR322
  Backbone size (bp): 13557
  Modifications to backbone: Expression of EF1A-SpCas9-2A-Puro-2A-mCherry
  Vector type: Mammalian Expression, Lentiviral, CRISPR ; SpCas9 nuclease and spCas9 gRNA expression vector
  Promoter: mU6
  Selectable markers: Puromycin ; mCherry
Growth in bacteria
  Bacterial resistance: Ampicillin, 100 μg/mL
  Growth temperature: 37°C
  Growth strain: NEB Stable
  Copy number: Unknown
Gene/Insert
  Cloning method: Restriction Enzyme
Terms and licenses: Academic/Nonprofit Terms; Industry Terms: Not Available to Industry
How to cite: pMB1: All in one SpCas9 expression and sgRNA cloning backbone was a gift from Michael Boettcher (Addgene plasmid # 228363 ; http://n2t.net/addgene:228363 ; RRID:Addgene_228363)
